Addgene plasmid #249206: pLenti-hNC-gRNA7
Purpose: sgRNA control
Depositing lab: Weihong Tan. Depositing organization: Hangzhou Institute of Medicine, Chinese Academy of Sciences. Publication: SPARK-seq: A high-throughput platform for aptamer discovery and kinetic profiling. Luo G, Song J, Fu Y, Jiang Y, Gao Y, Zhong Z, Li L, Wei Y, Jia HR, Guo L, Fu T, Wu Q, Tan W. Science. 2026 Jan;391(6780):eadv6127. doi: 10.1126/science.adv6127. Epub 2026 Jan 1. PubMed 41477891.
Backbone
  Vector backbone: pLenti-sgRNA
  Backbone manufacturer: Eric Lander and David Sabatini, Addgene plasmid #71409
  Vector type: Lentiviral, CRISPR
Growth in bacteria
  Bacterial resistance: Ampicillin, 100 μg/mL
  Growth temperature: 37°C
  Growth strain: NEB Stable
  Copy number: High Copy
Gene/Insert
  Gene/Insert name: Non-Targeting
  gRNA/shRNA sequence: AAACAAAAAGGAAATAGTT
  Species: H. sapiens (human)
  Promoter: U6
  Cloning method: Restriction Enzyme; 5′ cloning site Unknown (unknown if destroyed)
Terms and licenses: Academic/Nonprofit Terms; Industry Terms: Not Available to Industry
How to cite: pLenti-hNC-gRNA7 was a gift from Weihong Tan (Addgene plasmid # 249206 ; http://n2t.net/addgene:249206 ; RRID:Addgene_249206)
