[The description below was written by a language model from this plasmid's Addgene catalogue record and pLannotate feature annotations shown in this document.]
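Description:
pLenti-hNC-gRNA7 is a lentiviral CRISPR guide-expression plasmid built on the pLenti-sgRNA backbone and carrying a non-targeting guide designed against the human genome, intended as a negative-control sgRNA. It is maintained in E. coli as a high-copy plasmid through a ColE1/pUC-type origin and selected with ampicillin via the bla gene. The backbone also retains an f1 origin, an SV40 origin, and remnants of lac and phage-promoter (T7, T3) cloning sequences that play no role in the payload.

The transfer cassette has a third-generation, self-inactivating layout. An RSV enhancer/promoter fused to a truncated HIV-1 5' LTR drives production of the genomic RNA in packaging cells, followed by the Ψ packaging signal with a short gag fragment, the Rev response element for Rev-dependent nuclear export, a cPPT/CTS element, and a ΔU3 3' LTR that disables LTR promoter activity after integration. An SV40 polyadenylation signal lies downstream. Within this frame, a human U6 RNA polymerase III promoter transcribes the spacer joined to the Streptococcus pyogenes Cas9 guide scaffold. A separate EF-1α core promoter drives puromycin N-acetyltransferase, with a WPRE enhancing transcript expression, so transduced mammalian cells can be selected with puromycin.

No Cas9 coding sequence is annotated, so the nuclease must be supplied separately, for example from a Cas9-expressing cell line. The associated publication concerns a high-throughput platform for aptamer discovery and kinetic profiling, and the record states the purpose only as an sgRNA control, presumably serving as a baseline alongside gene-targeting guides in the same vector.
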