Features (pLannotate 1.2.2; 27 found; start..end, strand, type, name):
      5..231     +  promoter       RSV promoter: Rous sarcoma virus enhancer/promoter
    232..412     +  LTR            5' LTR (truncated): truncated 5' long terminal repeat (LTR) from HIV-1
    459..584     +  misc_feature   HIV-1 Ψ: packaging signal of human immunodeficiency virus type 1
    568..931     +  CDS            HIV-1 gag (fragment): gag protein from human immunodeficiency virus 1; gag
   1077..1310    +  misc_feature   RRE: The Rev response element (RRE) of HIV-1 allows for Rev-dependent mRNA export from the nucleus to the cytoplasm.
   1687..1713    +  CDS            Rev (fragment): human immunodeficiency virus 1 (HIV-1) Rev protein; rev; enhances nuclear export of unspliced and incompletely spliced viral mRNAs
   1717..1957    +  promoter       U6 promoter: RNA polymerase III promoter for human U6 snRNA
   1986..2061    +  misc_RNA       gRNA scaffold: guide RNA scaffold for the Streptococcus pyogenes CRISPR/Cas9 system
   2109..2226    +  misc_feature   cPPT/CTS: central polypurine tract and central termination sequence of HIV-1
   2295..2506    +  promoter       EF-1α core promoter: core promoter for human elongation factor EF-1α
   2532..3131    +  CDS            PuroR (fragment): puromycin N-acetyltransferase; pac from Streptomyces; confers resistance to puromycin
   3147..3735    +  misc_feature   WPRE: woodchuck hepatitis virus posttranscriptional regulatory element
   3786..3805    +  misc_feature   cPPT/CTS (fragment): central polypurine tract and central termination sequence of HIV-1
   3807..4040    +  LTR            3' LTR (ΔU3): self-inactivating 3' long terminal repeat (LTR) from HIV-1
   4118..4239    +  polyA_signal   SV40 poly(A) signal: SV40 polyadenylation signal
   4279..4414    +  rep_origin     SV40 ori: SV40 origin of replication
   4435..4453    -  promoter       T7 promoter: promoter for bacteriophage T7 RNA polymerase
   4461..4616    +  CDS            lacZα (fragment): LacZα fragment of β-galactosidase; lacZ fragment
   4621..5049    +  rep_origin     f1 ori (sequence partly withheld): f1 bacteriophage origin of replication; arrow indicates direction of (+) strand synthesis
   5102..5206    +  promoter       AmpR promoter: bla
   5207..6067    +  CDS            AmpR: β-lactamase; bla; confers resistance to ampicillin, carbenicillin, and related antibiotics
   6238..6826    +  rep_origin     ori: high-copy-number ColE1/pMB1/pBR322/pUC origin of replication
   7009..7101    +  CDS            lacI (fragment): lac repressor; lacI; The lac repressor binds to the lac operator to inhibit transcription in E. coli. This inhibition can be relieved by adding lactose or isopropyl-β-D-thiogalactopyranoside (IPTG).
   7114..7135    +  protein_bind   CAP binding site: CAP binding activates transcription in the presence of cAMP. E. coli catabolite activator protein
   7150..7180    +  promoter       lac promoter: promoter for the E. coli lac operon
   7188..7204    +  protein_bind   lac operator: The lac repressor binds to the lac operator to inhibit transcription in E. coli. This inhibition can be relieved by adding lactose or isopropyl-β-D-thiogalactopyranoside (IPTG). lac repressor encoded by lacI
   7249..7267    +  promoter       T3 promoter: promoter for bacteriophage T3 RNA polymerase
>Addgene plasmid #249206 | pLenti-hNC-gRNA7 | addgene full sequence | sequence record 499748 | Addgene NGS Result
TTAATGTAGTCTTATGCAATACTCTTGTAGTCTTGCAACATGGTAACGATGAGTTAGCAACATGCCTTAC
AAGGAGAGAAAAAGCACCGTGCATGCCGATTGGTGGAAGTAAGGTGGTACGATCGTGCCTTATTAGGAAG
GCAACAGACGGGTCTGACATGGATTGGACGAACCACTGAATTGCCGCATTGCAGAGATATTGTATTTAAG
TGCCTAGCTCGATACATAAACGGGTCTCTCTGGTTAGACCAGATCTGAGCCTGGGAGCTCTCTGGCTAAC
TAGGGAACCCACTGCTTAAGCCTCAATAAAGCTTGCCTTGAGTGCTTCAAGTAGTGTGTGCCCGTCTGTT
GTGTGACTCTGGTAACTAGAGATCCCTCAGACCCTTTTAGTCAGTGTGGAAAATCTCTAGCAGTGGCGCC
CGAACAGGGACTTGAAAGCGAAAGGGAAACCAGAGGAGCTCTCTCGACGCAGGACTCGGCTTGCTGAAGC
GCGCACGGCAAGAGGCGAGGGGCGGCGACTGGTGAGTACGCCAAAAATTTTGACTAGCGGAGGCTAGAAG
GAGAGAGATGGGTGCGAGAGCGTCAGTATTAAGCGGGGGAGAATTAGATCGCGATGGGAAAAAATTCGGT
TAAGGCCAGGGGGAAAGAAAAAATATAAATTAAAACATATAGTATGGGCAAGCAGGGAGCTAGAACGATT
CGCAGTTAATCCTGGCCTGTTAGAAACATCAGAAGGCTGTAGACAAATACTGGGACAGCTACAACCATCC
CTTCAGACAGGATCAGAAGAACTTAGATCATTATATAATACAGTAGCAACCCTCTATTGTGTGCATCAAA
GGATAGAGATAAAAGACACCAAGGAAGCTTTAGACAAGATAGAGGAAGAGCAAAACAAAAGTAAGACCAC
CGCACAGCAAGCGGCCGCTGATCTTCAGACCTGGAGGAGGAGATATGAGGGACAATTGGAGAAGTGAATT
ATATAAATATAAAGTAGTAAAAATTGAACCATTAGGAGTAGCACCCACCAAGGCAAAGAGAAGAGTGGTG
CAGAGAGAAAAAAGAGCAGTGGGAATAGGAGCTTTGTTCCTTGGGTTCTTGGGAGCAGCAGGAAGCACTA
TGGGCGCAGCGTCAATGACGCTGACGGTACAGGCCAGACAATTATTGTCTGGTATAGTGCAGCAGCAGAA
CAATTTGCTGAGGGCTATTGAGGCGCAACAGCATCTGTTGCAACTCACAGTCTGGGGCATCAAGCAGCTC
CAGGCAAGAATCCTGGCTGTGGAAAGATACCTAAAGGATCAACAGCTCCTGGGGATTTGGGGTTGCTCTG
GAAAACTCATTTGCACCACTGCTGTGCCTTGGAATGCTAGTTGGAGTAATAAATCTCTGGAACAGATTTG
GAATCACACGACCTGGATGGAGTGGGACAGAGAAATTAACAATTACACAAGCTTAATACACTCCTTAATT
GAAGAATCGCAAAACCAGCAAGAAAAGAATGAACAAGAATTATTGGAATTAGATAAATGGGCAAGTTTGT
GGAATTGGTTTAACATAACAAATTGGCTGTGGTATATAAAATTATTCATAATGATAGTAGGAGGCTTGGT
AGGTTTAAGAATAGTTTTTGCTGTACTTTCTATAGTGAATAGAGTTAGGCAGGGATATTCACCATTATCG
TTTCAGACCCACCTCCCAACCCCGAGGGGACCCAGAGAGGGCCTATTTCCCATGATTCCTTCATATTTGC
ATATACGATACAAGGCTGTTAGAGAGATAATTAGAATTAATTTGACTGTAAACACAAAGATATTAGTACA
AAATACGTGACGTAGAAAGTAATAATTTCTTGGGTAGTTTGCAGTTTTAAAATTATGTTTTAAAATGGAC
TATCATATGCTTACCGTAACTTGAAAGTATTTCGATTTCTTGGCTTTATATATCTTGTGGAAAGGACGAA
ACACCGAAACAAAAAGGAAATAGTTGTTTTAGAGCTAGAAATAGCAAGTTAAAATAAGGCTAGTCCGTTA
TCAACTTGAAAAAGTGGCACCGAGTCGGTGCTTTTTTGAATTCTAGATCTTGAGACAAATGGCAGTATTC
ATCCACAATTTTAAAAGAAAAGGGGGGATTGGGGGGTACAGTGCAGGGGAAAGAATAGTAGACATAATAG
CAACAGACATACAAACTAAAGAATTACAAAAACAAATTACAAAAATTCAAAATTTTCGGGTTTATTACAG
GGACAGCAGAGATCCACTTTGGCGCCGGCTCGAGTGGCTCCGGTGCCCGTCAGTGGGCAGAGCGCACATC
GCCCACAGTCCCCGAGAAGTTGGGGGGAGGGGTCGGCAATTGAACCGGTGCCTAGAGAAGGTGGCGCGGG
GTAAACTGGGAAAGTGATGTCGTGTACTGGCTCCGCCTTTTTCCCGAGGGTGGGGGAGAACCGTATATAA
GTGCAGTAGTCGCCGTGAACGTTCTTTTTCGCAACGGGTTTGCCGCCAGAACACAGGTGTCGTGACGCGG
GATCCGCCACCATGACCGAGTACAAGCCCACGGTGCGCCTCGCCACCCGCGACGACGTCCCCAGGGCCGT
ACGCACCCTCGCCGCCGCGTTCGCCGACTACCCCGCCACGCGCCACACCGTCGATCCGGACCGCCACATC
GAGCGGGTCACCGAGCTGCAAGAACTCTTCCTCACGCGCGTCGGGCTCGACATCGGCAAGGTGTGGGTCG
CGGACGACGGCGCCGCGGTGGCGGTCTGGACCACGCCGGAGAGCGTCGAAGCGGGGGCGGTGTTCGCCGA
GATCGGCCCGCGCATGGCCGAGTTGAGCGGTTCCCGGCTGGCCGCGCAGCAACAGATGGAAGGCCTCCTG
GCGCCGCACCGGCCCAAGGAGCCCGCGTGGTTCCTGGCCACCGTCGGAGTCTCGCCCGACCACCAGGGCA
AGGGTCTGGGCAGCGCCGTCGTGCTCCCCGGAGTGGAGGCGGCCGAGCGCGCCGGGGTGCCCGCCTTCCT
GGAGACCTCCGCGCCCCGCAACCTCCCCTTCTACGAGCGGCTCGGCTTCACCGTCACCGCCGACGTCGAG
GTGCCCGAAGGACCGCGCACCTGGTGCATGACCCGCAAGCCCGGTGCCTGAACGCGTTAAGTCGACAATC
AACCTCTGGATTACAAAATTTGTGAAAGATTGACTGGTATTCTTAACTATGTTGCTCCTTTTACGCTATG
TGGATACGCTGCTTTAATGCCTTTGTATCATGCTATTGCTTCCCGTATGGCTTTCATTTTCTCCTCCTTG
TATAAATCCTGGTTGCTGTCTCTTTATGAGGAGTTGTGGCCCGTTGTCAGGCAACGTGGCGTGGTGTGCA
CTGTGTTTGCTGACGCAACCCCCACTGGTTGGGGCATTGCCACCACCTGTCAGCTCCTTTCCGGGACTTT
CGCTTTCCCCCTCCCTATTGCCACGGCGGAACTCATCGCCGCCTGCCTTGCCCGCTGCTGGACAGGGGCT
CGGCTGTTGGGCACTGACAATTCCGTGGTGTTGTCGGGGAAATCATCGTCCTTTCCTTGGCTGCTCGCCT
GTGTTGCCACCTGGATTCTGCGCGGGACGTCCTTCTGCTACGTCCCTTCGGCCCTCAATCCAGCGGACCT
TCCTTCCCGCGGCCTGCTGCCGGCTCTGCGGCCTCTTCCGCGTCTTCGCCTTCGCCCTCAGACGAGTCGG
ATCTCCCTTTGGGCCGCCTCCCCGCGTCGACTTTAAGACCAATGACTTACAAGGCAGCTGTAGATCTTAG
CCACTTTTTAAAAGAAAAGGGGGGACTGGAAGGGCTAATTCACTCCCAACGAAGACAAGATCTGCTTTTT
GCTTGTACTGGGTCTCTCTGGTTAGACCAGATCTGAGCCTGGGAGCTCTCTGGCTAACTAGGGAACCCAC
TGCTTAAGCCTCAATAAAGCTTGCCTTGAGTGCTTCAAGTAGTGTGTGCCCGTCTGTTGTGTGACTCTGG
TAACTAGAGATCCCTCAGACCCTTTTAGTCAGTGTGGAAAATCTCTAGCAGTACGTATAGTAGTTCATGT
CATCTTATTATTCAGTATTTATAACTTGCAAAGAAATGAATATCAGAGAGTGAGAGGAACTTGTTTATTG
CAGCTTATAATGGTTACAAATAAAGCAATAGCATCACAAATTTCACAAATAAAGCATTTTTTTCACTGCA
TTCTAGTTGTGGTTTGTCCAAACTCATCAATGTATCTTATCATGTCTGGCTCTAGCTATCCCGCCCCTAA
CTCCGCCCATCCCGCCCCTAACTCCGCCCAGTTCCGCCCATTCTCCGCCCCATGGCTGACTAATTTTTTT
TATTTATGCAGAGGCCGAGGCCGCCTCGGCCTCTGAGCTATTCCAGAAGTAGTGAGGAGGCTTTTTTGGA
GGCCTAGGGACGTACCCAATTCGCCCTATAGTGAGTCGTATTACGCGCGCTCACTGGCCGTCGTTTTACA
ACGTCGTGACTGGGAAAACCCTGGCGTTACCCAACTTAATCGCCTTGCAGCACATCCCCCTTTCGCCAGC
TGGCGTAATAGCGAAGAGGCCCGCACCGATCGCCCTTCCCAACAGTTGCGCAGCCTGAATGGCGAATGGG
[124 nt withheld, positions 4621-4744]
C
[91 nt withheld, positions 4746-4836]
A
[49 nt withheld, positions 4838-4886]
CCTTTGACGTTGGAGTCCACGTTCTTT
[37 nt withheld, positions 4914-4950]
ACCCTATCTCGGTCTATTCTTTTGATTTATAAGGGATTTTGCCGATTTCGGCCTATTGGTTAAAAAATGA
GCTGATTTAACAAAAATTTAACGCGAATTTTAACAAAATATTAACGCTTACAATTTAGGTGGCACTTTTC
GGGGAAATGTGCGCGGAACCCCTATTTGTTTATTTTTCTAAATACATTCAAATATGTATCCGCTCATGAG
ACAATAACCCTGATAAATGCTTCAATAATATTGAAAAAGGAAGAGTATGAGTATTCAACATTTCCGTGTC
GCCCTTATTCCCTTTTTTGCGGCATTTTGCCTTCCTGTTTTTGCTCACCCAGAAACGCTGGTGAAAGTAA
AAGATGCTGAAGATCAGTTGGGTGCACGAGTGGGTTACATCGAACTGGATCTCAACAGCGGTAAGATCCT
TGAGAGTTTTCGCCCCGAAGAACGTTTTCCAATGATGAGCACTTTTAAAGTTCTGCTATGTGGCGCGGTA
TTATCCCGTATTGACGCCGGGCAAGAGCAACTCGGTCGCCGCATACACTATTCTCAGAATGACTTGGTTG
AGTACTCACCAGTCACAGAAAAGCATCTTACGGATGGCATGACAGTAAGAGAATTATGCAGTGCTGCCAT
AACCATGAGTGATAACACTGCGGCCAACTTACTTCTGACAACGATCGGAGGACCGAAGGAGCTAACCGCT
TTTTTGCACAACATGGGGGATCATGTAACTCGCCTTGATCGTTGGGAACCGGAGCTGAATGAAGCCATAC
CAAACGACGAGCGTGACACCACGATGCCTGTAGCAATGGCAACAACGTTGCGCAAACTATTAACTGGCGA
ACTACTTACTCTAGCTTCCCGGCAACAATTAATAGACTGGATGGAGGCGGATAAAGTTGCAGGACCACTT
CTGCGCTCGGCCCTTCCGGCTGGCTGGTTTATTGCTGATAAATCTGGAGCCGGTGAGCGTGGGTCTCGCG
GTATCATTGCAGCACTGGGGCCAGATGGTAAGCCCTCCCGTATCGTAGTTATCTACACGACGGGGAGTCA
GGCAACTATGGATGAACGAAATAGACAGATCGCTGAGATAGGTGCCTCACTGATTAAGCATTGGTAACTG
TCAGACCAAGTTTACTCATATATACTTTAGATTGATTTAAAACTTCATTTTTAATTTAAAAGGATCTAGG
TGAAGATCCTTTTTGATAATCTCATGACCAAAATCCCTTAACGTGAGTTTTCGTTCCACTGAGCGTCAGA
CCCCGTAGAAAAGATCAAAGGATCTTCTTGAGATCCTTTTTTTCTGCGCGTAATCTGCTGCTTGCAAACA
AAAAAACCACCGCTACCAGCGGTGGTTTGTTTGCCGGATCAAGAGCTACCAACTCTTTTTCCGAAGGTAA
CTGGCTTCAGCAGAGCGCAGATACCAAATACTGTTCTTCTAGTGTAGCCGTAGTTAGGCCACCACTTCAA
GAACTCTGTAGCACCGCCTACATACCTCGCTCTGCTAATCCTGTTACCAGTGGCTGCTGCCAGTGGCGAT
AAGTCGTGTCTTACCGGGTTGGACTCAAGACGATAGTTACCGGATAAGGCGCAGCGGTCGGGCTGAACGG
GGGGTTCGTGCACACAGCCCAGCTTGGAGCGAACGACCTACACCGAACTGAGATACCTACAGCGTGAGCT
ATGAGAAAGCGCCACGCTTCCCGAAGGGAGAAAGGCGGACAGGTATCCGGTAAGCGGCAGGGTCGGAACA
GGAGAGCGCACGAGGGAGCTTCCAGGGGGAAACGCCTGGTATCTTTATAGTCCTGTCGGGTTTCGCCACC
TCTGACTTGAGCGTCGATTTTTGTGATGCTCGTCAGGGGGGCGGAGCCTATGGAAAAACGCCAGCAACGC
GGCCTTTTTACGGTTCCTGGCCTTTTGCTGGCCTTTTGCTCACATGTTCTTTCCTGCGTTATCCCCTGAT
TCTGTGGATAACCGTATTACCGCCTTTGAGTGAGCTGATACCGCTCGCCGCAGCCGAACGACCGAGCGCA
GCGAGTCAGTGAGCGAGGAAGCGGAAGAGCGCCCAATACGCAAACCGCCTCTCCCCGCGCGTTGGCCGAT
TCATTAATGCAGCTGGCACGACAGGTTTCCCGACTGGAAAGCGGGCAGTGAGCGCAACGCAATTAATGTG
AGTTAGCTCACTCATTAGGCACCCCAGGCTTTACACTTTATGCTTCCGGCTCGTATGTTGTGTGGAATTG
TGAGCGGATAACAATTTCACACAGGAAACAGCTATGACCATGATTACGCCAAGCGCGCAATTAACCCTCA
CTAAAGGGAACAAAAGCTGGAGCTGCAAGC
